>Addgene plasmid #54342 | LI dy B-C | depositor full sequence | sequence record 84562 | Full Sequence
CTACACTAGAAGAACAGTATTTGGTATCTGCGCTCTGCTGAAGCCAGTTACCTTCGGAAAAAGAGTTGGT
AGCTCTTGATCCGGCAAACAAACCACCGCTGGTAGCGGTGGTTTTTTTGTTTGCAAGCAGCAGATTACGC
GCAGAAAAAAAGGATCTCAAGAAGATCCTTTGATCTTTTCTACGGGGTCTGACGCTCAGTGGAACGAAAA
CTCACGTTAAGGGATTTTGGTCATGAGGCGCACACCGTGGAAACGGATGAAGGCACGAACCCAGTTGACA
TAAGCCTGTTCGGTTCGTAAACTGTAATGCAAGTAGCGTATGCGCTCACGCAACTGGTCCAGAACCTTGA
CCGAACGCAGCGGTGGTAACGGCGCAGTGGCGGTTTTCATGGCTTGTTATGACTGTTTTTTTGTACAGTC
TATGCCTCGGGCATCCAAGCAGCAAGCGCGTTACGCCGTGGGTCGATGTTTGATGTTATGGAGCAGCAAC
GATGTTACGCAGCAGCAACGATGTTACGCAGCAGGGCAGTCGCCCTAAAACAAAGTTAGGTGGCTCAAGT
ATGGGCATCATTCGCACATGTAGGCTCGGCCCTGACCAAGTCAAATCCATGCGGGCTGCTCTTGATCTTT
TCGGTCGTGAGTTCGGCGACGTAGCCACCTACTCCCAACATCAGCCGGACTCCGATTACCTCGGGAACTT
GCTCCGTAGTAAGACATTCATCGCGCTTGCTGCCTTCGACCAAGAAGCGGTTGTTGGCGCTCTCGCGGCT
TACGTTCTGCCCAGGTTTGAGCAGCCGCGTAGTGAGATCTATATCTATGATCTCGCAGTCTCCGGCGAGC
ACCGGAGGCAGGGCATTGCCACCGCGCTCATCAATCTCCTCAAGCATGAGGCCAACGCGCTTGGTGCTTA
TGTGATCTACGTGCAAGCAGATTACGGTGACGATCCCGCAGTGGCTCTCTATACAAAGTTGGGCATACGG
GAAGAAGTGATGCACTTTGATATCGACCCAAGTACCGCCACCTAACAATTCGTTCAAGCCGAGATCGGCT
TCCCGGCCGCGGAGTTGTTCGGTAAATTGTCACAACGCCGCTCATGACATTAACCTATAAAAATAGGCGT
ATCACGAGGCCCTTTTGTCTCGCGCGTTTCGGTGATGACGGTGAAAACCTCTGACACATGCAGCTCCCGG
AGAAGGTCACAGCTTGTCTGTAAGCGGATGCCGGGAGCAGACAAGCCCGTCAGGGCGCGTCAGCGGGTGT
TGGCGGGTGTCGGGGCTGGCTTAACTATGCGGCATCAGAGCAGATTGTACTGAGAGTGCACCATATGCGG
TGTGAAATACCGCACAGATGCGTAAGGAGAAAATACCGCATCAGGCGCCATTCGCCATTCAGGCTGCGCA
ACTGTTGGGAAGGGCGATCGGTGCGGGCCTCTTCGCTATTACGCCAGCTGGCGAAAGGGGGATGTGCTGC
AAGGCGATTAAGTTGGGTAACGCCAGGGTTTTCCCAGTCACGACGTTGTAAAACGACGGCCAGTGAATTC
GAGCTCGGTACCTCGCGAATGCATCTAGATATCGGATCCCTTTGGTCTCTTCTGGAAGCACCTGAGACCG
GGCCCGTCGACTGCAGAGGCCTGCATGCAAGCTTGGCGTAATCATGGTCATAGCTGTTTCCTGTGTGAAA
TTGTTATCCGCTCACAATTCCACACAACATACGAGCCGGAAGCATAAAGTGTAAAGCCTGGGGTGCCTAA
TGAGTGAGCTAACTCACATTAATTGCGTTGCGCTCACTGCCCGCTTTCCAGTCGGGAAACCTGTCGTGCC
AGCTGCATTAATGAATCGGCCAACGCGCGGGGAGAGGCGGTTTGCGTATTGGGCGCTCTTCCGCTTCCTC
GCTCACTGACTCGCTGCGCTCGGTCGTTCGGCTGCGGCGAGCGGTATCAGCTCACTCAAAGGCGGTAATA
CGGTTATCCACAGAATCAGGGGATAACGCAGGAAAGAACATGTGAGCAAAAGGCCAGCAAAAGGCCAGGA
ACCGTAAAAAGGCCGCGTTGCTGGCGTTTTTCCATAGGCTCCGCCCCCCTGACGAGCATCACAAAAATCG
ACGCTCAAGTCAGAGGTGGCGAAACCCGACAGGACTATAAAGATACCAGGCGTTTCCCCCTGGAAGCTCC
CTCGTGCGCTCTCCTGTTCCGACCCTGCCGCTTACCGGATACCTGTCCGCCTTTCTCCCTTCGGGAAGCG
TGGCGCTTTCTCATAGCTCACGCTGTAGGTATCTCAGTTCGGTGTAGGTCGTTCGCTCCAAGCTGGGCTG
TGTGCACGAACCCCCCGTTCAGCCCGACCGCTGCGCCTTATCCGGTAACTATCGTCTTGAGTCCAACCCG
GTAAGACACGACTTATCGCCACTGGCAGCAGCCACTGGTAACAGGATTAGCAGAGCGAGGTATGTAGGCG
GTGCTACAGAGTTCTTGAAGTGGTGGCCTAACTACGG
Features (pLannotate 1.2.2; 10 found; start..end, strand, type, name):
    275..303     +  promoter       Pc promoter: intI1 (promoter lies within the coding sequence); class 1 integron promoter
    492..1022    +  CDS            aacC1: AACC1_PSEAI - Experimental evidence at protein level: Swiss-Prot protein existence level 1. Responsible for gentamicin resistance and has a limited substrate range. From Pseudomonas aeruginosa.
   1139..1174    +  CDS            rop (fragment): Rop protein, which maintains plasmids at low copy number; rop
   1276..1375    +  misc_feature   bom (fragment): basis of mobility region from pBR322
   1381..1538    -  CDS            lacZα (fragment): LacZα fragment of β-galactosidase; lacZ fragment
   1681..1697    -  protein_bind   lac operator: The lac repressor binds to the lac operator to inhibit transcription in E. coli. This inhibition can be relieved by adding lactose or isopropyl-β-D-thiogalactopyranoside (IPTG). lac repressor encoded by lacI
   1705..1735    -  promoter       lac promoter: promoter for the E. coli lac operon
   1750..1771    -  protein_bind   CAP binding site: CAP binding activates transcription in the presence of cAMP. E. coli catabolite activator protein
   1784..1876    -  CDS            lacI (fragment): lac repressor; lacI; The lac repressor binds to the lac operator to inhibit transcription in E. coli. This inhibition can be relieved by adding lactose or isopropyl-β-D-thiogalactopyranoside (IPTG).
   2059..160     -  rep_origin     ori (across the origin): high-copy-number ColE1/pMB1/pBR322/pUC origin of replication
