[The description below was written by a language model from this plasmid's Addgene catalogue record and pLannotate feature annotations shown in this document.]
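Description:
LI dy B-C is a small (about 2.5 kb) bacterial cloning plasmid built on a gentamicin-resistant derivative of pUC57. It is a level I ("LI") dummy module from a modular plasmid assembly kit designed for multigene expression, gene silencing and silencing rescue in plants. It replicates in E. coli from a high-copy ColE1/pUC-type origin. Selection is provided by aacC1, a gentamicin acetyltransferase gene originally from Pseudomonas aeruginosa, which lies downstream of an annotated class 1 integron Pc promoter. The rest of the backbone consists of typical pUC-style remnants: a lac promoter with its operator and CAP binding site, a lacZα fragment, and short fragments of lacI, rop and the pBR322 bom region. These appear to be vector carry-over rather than functional payload.

The recorded insert, "B-C dummy", is synthetic and only 4 bp long, so the plasmid carries no gene, promoter or tag of its own. The name and the depositor's "L1 dummy" comment suggest a placeholder for the B-C position of the kit's ordered assembly scheme. In modular systems of this kind, a dummy bridges two adjacent fusion sites, so that a higher-order construct can still be assembled when no functional element is wanted at that slot. The record does not give the cloning method, the restriction enzymes involved or the identity of the flanking fusion sites, and the feature table annotates nothing in the insert region itself. The insert is flanked by standard M13 forward and reverse sequencing primer sites.
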