Addgene plasmid #54342: LI dy B-C
Depositing lab: Martin Parniske. Depositing organization: Ludwig-Maximilians-Universitaet Muenchen (LMU). Publication: A modular plasmid assembly kit for multigene expression, gene silencing and silencing rescue in plants. Binder A, Lambert J, Morbitzer R, Popp C, Ott T, Lahaye T, Parniske M. PLoS One. 2014 Feb 13;9(2):e88218. doi: 10.1371/journal.pone.0088218. eCollection 2014. PubMed 24551083.
Backbone
  Vector backbone: pUC57 (Gent)
  Backbone manufacturer: Parniske lab
  Vector type: cloning vector
Growth in bacteria
  Bacterial resistance: Gentamicin, 10 μg/mL
  Growth temperature: 37°C
  Growth strain: DH5alpha
  Copy number: High Copy
Gene/Insert
  Gene/Insert name: B-C dummy
  Species: Synthetic
  Insert size (bp): 4
  Cloning method: Unknown
  Sequencing primers: 5′ M13-F20; 3′ M13Rev
Terms and licenses: Academic/Nonprofit Terms; Industry Terms: Not Available to Industry
Depositor comments: L1 dummy.
How to cite: LI dy B-C was a gift from Martin Parniske (Addgene plasmid # 54342 ; http://n2t.net/addgene:54342 ; RRID:Addgene_54342)
