>Addgene plasmid #54342 | LI dy B-C | addgene partial sequence | sequence record 87602 | M13pUC-Fwd 5'-CCCAGTCACGACGTTGTAAAACG-3'
AGCTCGGTACCTCGCGAATGCATCTAGATATCGGATCCCTTTGGTCTCTTCTGGAAGCACCTGAGACCGG
GCCCGTCGACTGCAGAGGCCTGCATGCAAGCTTGGCGTAATCATGGTCATAGCTGTTTCCTGTGTGAAAT
TGTTATCCGCTCACAATTCCACACAACATACGAGCCGGAAGCATAAAGTGTAAAGCCTGGGGTGCCTAAT
GAGTGAGCTAACTCACATTAATTGCGTTGCGCTCACTGCCCGCTTTCCAGTCGGGAAACCTGTCGTGCCA
GCTGCATTAATGAATCGGCCAACGCGCGGGGAGAGGCGGTTTGCGTATTGGGCGCTCTTCCGCTTCCTCG
CTCACTGACTCGCTGCGCTCGGTCGTTCGGCTGCGGCGAGCGGTATCAGCTCACTCAAAGGCGGTAATAC
GGTTATCCACAGAATCAGGGGATAACGCAGGAAAGAACATGTGAGCAAAAGGCCAGCAAAAGGCCAGGAA
CCGTAAAAAGGCCGCGTTGCTGGCGTTTTTCCATAGGCTCCGCCCCCCTGACGAGCATCACAAAAATCGA
CGCTCAAGTCAGAGGTGGCGAAACCCGACAGGACTATAAAGATACCAGGCGTTTCCCCCTGGAAGCTCCC
TCGTGCGCTCTCCTGTTCCGACCCTGCCGCTTACCGGATACCTGTCCGCCTTTCTCCCTTCGGGAAGCGT
GGCGCTTTCTCATAGCTCACGCTGTAGGTATCTCAGTTCGGTGTAGGTCGTTCGCTCCAAGCTGGGCTGT
GTGCACGAACCCCCCGTTCAGCCCGACCGCTGCGCCTTATCCGGTAACTATCGTCTTGAGTCCAACCCGG
TAAGACACGACTTATCGCCACTGGCAGCAGCCACTGGTAACAGGATTAGCAGAGCGAGGTATGTAGGCGG
TGCTACAGAGTTCTTGAAGTGGTGGCCTAACTACGGCTACACTAGAAGAACAGTATTTGGTATCTGCGCT
CTGCTGAAGCCAGTTACCTTCGGAAAAAGAGTTGGTAGCTCTTGATCCGGCAAACAA
