>Addgene plasmid #54342 | LI dy B-C | addgene partial sequence | sequence record 87603 | M13pUC-Rev 5'-AGCGGATAACAATTTCACACAGG-3'
AGCTTGCATGCAGGCCTCTGCAGTCGACGGGCCCGGTCTCAGGTGCTTCCAGAAGAGACCAAAGGGATCC
GATATCTAGATGCATTCGCGAGGTACCGAGCTCGAATTCACTGGCCGTCGTTTTACAACGTCGTGACTGG
GAAAACCCTGGCGTTACCCAACTTAATCGCCTTGCAGCACATCCCCCTTTCGCCAGCTGGCGTAATAGCG
AAGAGGCCCGCACCGATCGCCCTTCCCAACAGTTGCGCAGCCTGAATGGCGAATGGCGCCTGATGCGGTA
TTTTCTCCTTACGCATCTGTGCGGTATTTCACACCGCATATGGTGCACTCTCAGTACAATCTGCTCTGAT
GCCGCATAGTTAAGCCAGCCCCGACACCCGCCAACACCCGCTGACGCGCCCTGACGGGCTTGTCTGCTCC
CGGCATCCGCTTACAGACAAGCTGTGACCTTCTCCGGGAGCTGCATGTGTCAGAGGTTTTCACCGTCATC
ACCGAAACGCGCGAGACAAAAGGGCCTCGTGATACGCCTATTTTTATAGGTTAATGTCATGAGCGGCGTT
GTGACAATTTACCGAACAACTCCGCGGCCGGGAAGCCGATCTCGGCTTGAACGAATTGTTAGGTGGCGGT
ACTTGGGTCGATATCAAAGTGCATCACTTCTTCCCGTATGCCCAACTTTGTATAGAGAGCCACTGCGGGA
TCGTCACCGTAATCTGCTTGCACGTAGATCACATAAGCACCAAGCGCGTTGGCCTCATGCTTGAGGAGAT
TGATGAGCGCGGTGGCAATGCCCTGCCTCCGGTGCTCTCCGGAGACTGCGAGATCATAGATATAGATCTC
ACTACGCGGCTGCTCAAACTTGGGCAGAACGTAAGCCGCGAGAGCGCCAACAACCGCTTCTTGGTCGAAG
GCAGCAAGCGCGATGAATGTCTTACTACGGAGCA
